Addgene plasmid #138241: pFP.R371
Purpose: Expresses the split mCherry reporter interrupted by the MP-M-DnaB artificially mini-intein (in cis)
Depositing lab: Baojun Wang. Depositing organization: University of Edinburgh. Publication: An expanded library of orthogonal split inteins enables modular multi-peptide assemblies. Pinto F, Thornton EL, Wang B. Nat Commun. 2020 Mar 23;11(1):1529. doi: 10.1038/s41467-020-15272-2. PubMed 32251274.
Backbone
  Vector backbone: pSB3T5
  Backbone manufacturer: BioBrick vector, IGEM registry
  Backbone size w/o insert (bp): 3252
  Total vector size (bp): 5689
  Vector type: Bacterial Expression, Synthetic Biology
Growth in bacteria
  Bacterial resistance: Tetracycline, 10 μg/mL
  Growth temperature: 37°C
  Growth strain: DH5alpha
  Copy number: Low Copy
Gene/Insert 1
  Gene/Insert name: araC
  Insert size (bp): 930
  Entrez Gene: araC (a.k.a. b0064, ECK0065)
  Promoter: iPC
  Cloning method: Gibson Cloning
  Sequencing primers: 5′ VF2 - TGCCACCTGACGTCTAAGAA
Gene/Insert 2
  Gene/Insert name: mCherryN(NGK).MP-M-DnaB*.(TEL)mCherryC.H6
  Species: Synthetic
  Insert size (bp): 1215
  Promoter: P(araBAD)
  Tag / fusion protein: 6xHis (C terminal on insert)
  Cloning method: Gibson Cloning
  Sequencing primers: 5′ araC_F2 - AACCCACTGGTGATACCATTCG; 3′ VR - ATTACCGCCTTTGAGTGAGC
Terms and licenses: Academic/Nonprofit Terms; Industry Terms: Not Available to Industry
How to cite: pFP.R371 was a gift from Baojun Wang (Addgene plasmid # 138241 ; http://n2t.net/addgene:138241 ; RRID:Addgene_138241)
