[The description below was written by a language model from this plasmid's Addgene catalogue record and pLannotate feature annotations shown in this document.]
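Description:
pFP.R371 is a 5.7 kb bacterial expression plasmid built on the BioBrick vector pSB3T5 for synthetic biology work in E. coli. It replicates from a p15A origin, which gives a low-to-medium copy number and is compatible with ColE1-type plasmids in the same cell. Selection is by tetracycline, through a tet promoter-driven efflux protein gene. The cloning region is framed by the BioBrick prefix and suffix and insulated from the backbone by transcription terminators (T3Te, tonB, his operon). The annotation also picks up a short β-lactamase fragment and small RSF ori and bom fragments, which appear to be backbone remnants rather than functional elements.

The payload is an arabinose-inducible reporter module. The araC regulator gene is transcribed divergently (the record names its promoter as iPC) from the araBAD promoter. That promoter drives a single open reading frame listed as mCherryN(NGK).MP-M-DnaB*.(TEL)mCherryC.H6. In the feature table this appears as two mCherry fragments separated by an unannotated gap of roughly 490 bp, consistent with the position of the MP-M-DnaB mini-intein, an artificially minimised contiguous intein. The NGK and TEL residues in the name presumably denote the flanking extein junction residues. A C-terminal 6xHis tag, not annotated in the table, would allow detection or purification of the product.

Because the intein interrupts mCherry in cis, fluorescence should be restored only if the intein excises itself and ligates the two halves after arabinose induction. The construct therefore reports cis-splicing activity of this intein and was deposited as part of work characterising a library of orthogonal split inteins.
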