Features (pLannotate 1.2.2; 16 found; start..end, strand, type, name):
     48..77      -  terminator     T3Te terminator: phage T3 early transcription terminator
    124..145     +  misc_feature   BioBrick prefix: BioBrick prefix for parts that do not start with "ATG"
    146..1024    -  CDS            araC: L-arabinose regulatory protein; araC
   1051..1335    +  promoter       araBAD promoter: araBAD; promoter of the L-arabinose operon of E. coli; the araC regulatory gene is transcribed in the opposite direction (Guzman et al., 1995)
   1365..1841    +  CDS            mCherry (fragment): monomeric derivative of DsRed fluorescent protein (Shaner et al., 2004) mammalian codon-optimized
   2328..2558    +  CDS            mCherry (fragment): monomeric derivative of DsRed fluorescent protein (Shaner et al., 2004) mammalian codon-optimized
   2583..2603    +  misc_feature   BioBrick suffix: universal suffix for all parts
   2639..2670    +  terminator     tonB terminator: bidirectional E. coli tonB-P14 transcription terminator
   2717..2757    -  terminator     bacterial terminator (fragment): putative bacterial transcription terminator
   2770..3015    +  CDS            bla(M) (fragment): β-lactamase lacking the signal sequence; bla(M); allows cytosolic expression of β-lactamase
   3181..3725    +  rep_origin     p15A ori: Plasmids containing the medium-copy-number p15A origin of replication can be propagated in E. coli cells that contain a second plasmid with the ColE1 origin.
   3813..3868    +  rep_origin     RSF ori (fragment): Plasmids containing the RSF 1030 origin of replication can be propagated in E. coli cells that contain additional plasmids with compatible origins.
   3967..3993    -  misc_feature   bom (fragment): basis of mobility region from pBR322
   4341..4369    +  promoter       tet promoter: E. coli promoter for tetracycline efflux protein gene
   4417..5605    +  CDS            TcR (fragment): tetracycline efflux protein; tet; confers resistance to tetracycline
   5618..5677    +  terminator     his operon terminator: This putative transcriptin terminator from the E. coli his operon has a 2-bp deletion introduced during synthesis. Its efficiency has not been determined.
>Addgene plasmid #138241 | pFP.R371 | addgene full sequence | sequence record 273486 | Addgene NGS Result
TGCCACCTGACGTCTAAGAAAAGGAATATTCAGCAATTTGCCCGTGCCGAAGAAAGGCCCACCCGTGAAG
GTGAGCCAGTGAGTTGATTGCTACGTAATTAGTTAGTTAGCCCTTAGTGACTCGAATTCGCGGCCGCTTC
TAGAGTTATGACAACTTGACGGCTACATCATTCACTTTTTCTTCACAACCGGCACGGAACTCGCTCGGGC
TGGCCCCGGTGCATTTTTTAAATACCCGCGAGAAATAGAGTTGATCGTCAAAACCAACATTGCGACCGAC
GGTGGCGATAGGCATCCGGGTGGTGCTCAAAAGCAGCTTCGCCTGGCTGATACGTTGGTCCTCGCGCCAG
CTTAAGACGCTAATCCCTAACTGCTGGCGGAAAAGATGTGACAGACGCGACGGCGACAAGCAAACATGCT
GTGCGACGCTGGCGATATCAAAATTGCTGTCTGCCAGGTGATCGCTGATGTACTGACAAGCCTCGCGTAC
CCGATTATCCATCGGTGGATGGAGCGACTCGTTAATCGCTTCCATGCGCCGCAGTAACAATTGCTCAAGC
AGATTTATCGCCAGCAGCTCCGAATAGCGCCCTTCCCCTTGCCCGGCGTTAATGATTTGCCCAAACAGGT
CGCTGAAATGCGGCTGGTGCGCTTCATCCGGGCGAAAGAACCCCGTATTGGCAAATATTGACGGCCAGTT
AAGCCATTCATGCCAGTAGGCGCGCGGACGAAAGTAAACCCACTGGTGATACCATTCGCGAGCCTCCGGA
TGACGACCGTAGTGATGAATCTCTCCTGGCGGGAACAGCAAAATATCACCCGGTCGGCAAACAAATTCTC
GTCCCTGATTTTTCACCACCCCCTGACCGCGAATGGTGAGATTGAGAATATAACCTTTCATTCCCAGCGG
TCGGTCGATAAAAAAATCGAGATAACCGTTGGCCTCAATCGGCGTTAAACCCGCCACCAGATGGGCATTA
AACGAGTATCCCGGCAGCAGGGGATCATTTTGCGCTTCAGCCATACTTTTCATACTCCCGCCATTCAGAG
AAGAAACCAATTGTCCATATTGCATCAGACATTGCCGTCACTGCGTCTTTTACTGGCTCTTCTCGCTAAC
CAAACCGGTAACCCCGCTTATTAAAAGCATTCTGTAACAAAGCGGGACCAAAGCCATGACAAAAACGCGT
AACAAAAGTGTCTATAATCACGGCAGAAAAGTCCACATTGATTATTTGCACGGCGTCACACTTTGCTATG
CCATAGCATTTTTATCCATAAGATTAGCGGATCCTACCTGACGCTTTTTATCGCAACTCTCTACTGTTTC
TCCATTACTAGAGATTAAAGAGGAGAAATACTAGATGGTGAGCAAGGGCGAAGAAGACAACATGGCCATC
ATCAAGGAGTTCATGCGCTTCAAGGTGCACATGGAGGGCTCCGTGAACGGCCACGAGTTCGAGATCGAGG
GCGAGGGCGAGGGCCGCCCCTACGAGGGCACCCAGACCGCCAAGCTGAAGGTGACCAAGGGTGGCCCCCT
GCCCTTCGCCTGGGACATCCTGTCCCCTCAGTTCATGTACGGCTCCAAGGCCTACGTGAAGCACCCCGCC
GACATCCCCGACTACTTGAAGCTGTCCTTCCCCGAGGGCTTCAAGTGGGAGCGCGTGATGAACTTCGAGG
ACGGCGGCGTGGTGACCGTGACCCAGGACTCCTCCTTGCAGGACGGCGAGTTCATCTACAAGGTGAAGCT
GCGCGGCACCAACTTCCCCTCCGACGGCCCCGTAATGCAGAAGAAGACCATGGGCTGGGAGGCCTCCTCC
GAGCGGATGTACCCCGAGGACAACGGGAAAGCGTTGGATGTTGAAACACCAATCCTCACTGGCAACGGTT
GGAAAAAGATGGGCGACATACAAGTCGGGGACTACGTGCACGCCGCTGATGGCACACTCGCCCGCGTGAG
CTATGTCTCCGAACGTCACTGGCGTGATTGTTTTAGTGTGCAGTTTGCGGATGGGGCAGAATTGGTTGCA
TCAGACCATCACTTGTGGGCGGTTAACGATCGTCTCAAAGGGGAGCGCGTTATTGACACAGCCGAACTGT
ACCGCACCCAAACGTACGGGGCCCGCGGCGATCGTCGTTACACTGTTACGGTGCCAGAAGCTTTGGATGG
CAGTGCGGGGTCAGCGGCAGGCAGTGGGGCGCGAACGAATACAATTACCTCTGTGACGCCTGTGCCTACC
GTAGAGACCGTATGTATACAGATTGATCATCCGTCGCATGTGTTTCTGGCTGGTAAAAGTCTGACCCCAA
CTCACAACACAGAATTGGGCGCCCTGAAGGGCGAGATCAAGCAGAGGCTGAAGCTGAAGGACGGCGGCCA
CTACGACGCTGAGGTCAAGACCACCTACAAGGCCAAGAAGCCCGTGCAGCTGCCCGGCGCCTACAACGTC
AACATCAAGTTGGACATCACCTCCCACAACGAGGACTACACCATCGTGGAACAGTACGAACGCGCCGAGG
GCCGCCACTCCACCGGCGGCATGGACGAGCTGTACAAGCATCATCACCATCACCACTAATAATACTAGTA
GCGGCCGCTGCAGGAGTCACTAAGGGTTAGTTAGTTAGATTAGCAGAAAGTCAAAAGCCTCCGACCGGAG
GCTTTTGACTAAAACTTCCCTTGGGGTTATCATTGGGGCTCACTCAAAGGCGGTAATCAGATAAAAAAAA
TCCTTAGCTTTCGCTAAGGATGATTTCTGCTAGAGATGGAATAGACTGGATGGAGGCGGATAAAGTTGCA
GGACCACTTCTGCGCTCGGCCCTTCCGGCTGGCTGGTTTATTGCTGATAAATCTGGAGCCGGTGAGCGTG
GGTCTCGCGGTATCATTGCAGCACTGGGGCCAGATGGTAAGCCCTCCCGTATCGTAGTTATCTACACGAC
GGGGAGTCAGGCAACTATGGATGAACGAAATAGACAGATCGCTGAGATAGGTGCCTCACTGATTAAGCAT
TGGTAACTGTCAGACCAAGTTTACTCATATATACTTTAGATTGATTTAAAACTTCATTTTTAATTTAAAA
GGATCTAGGTGAAGATCCTTTTTGATAATCTCATGACCAAAATCCCTTAACGTGAGTTTTCGTTCCACTG
AGCGTCAGACCCCTTAATAAGATGATCTTCTTGAGATCGTTTTGGTCTGCGCGTAATCTCTTGCTCTGAA
AACGAAAAAACCGCCTTGCAGGGCGGTTTTCGAAGGTTCTCTGAGCTACCAACTCTTTGAACCGAGGTAA
CTGGCTTGGAGGAGCGCAGTCACCAAAACTTGTCCTTTCAGTTTAGCCTTAACCGGCGCATGACTTCAAG
ACTAACTCCTCTAAATCAATTACCAGTGGCTGCTGCCAGTGGTGCTTTTGCATGTCTTTCCGGGTTGGAC
TCAAGACGATAGTTACCGGATAAGGCGCAGCGGTCGGACTGAACGGGGGGTTCGTGCATACAGTCCAGCT
TGGAGCGAACTGCCTACCCGGAACTGAGTGTCAGGCGTGGAATGAGACAAACGCGGCCATAACAGCGGAA
TGACACCGGTAAACCGAAAGGCAGGAACAGGAGAGCGCACGAGGGAGCCGCCAGGGGGAAACGCCTGGTA
TCTTTATAGTCCTGTCGGGTTTCGCCACCACTGATTTGAGCGTCAGATTTCGTGATGCTTGTCAGGGGGG
CGGAGCCTATGGAAAAACGGCTTTGCCGCGGCCCTCTCACTTCCCTGTTAAGTATCTTCCTGGCATCTTC
CAGGAAATCTCCGCCCCGTTCGTAAGCCATTTCCGCTCGCCGCAGTCGAACGACCGAGCGTAGCGAGTCA
GTGAGCGAGGAAGCGGAATATATCCTGTATCACATATTCTGCTGACGCACCGGTGCAGCCTTTTTTCTCC
TGCCACATGAAGCACTTCACTGACACCCTCATCAGTGCCAACATAGTAAGCCAGTATACACTCCGCTAGC
GCTGAGGTCTGCCTCGTGAAGAAGGTGTTGCTGACTCATACCAGGCCTGAATCGCCCCATCATCCAGCCA
GAAAGTGAGGGAGCCACGGTTGATGAGAGCTTTGTTGTAGGTGGACCAGTTGGTGATTTTGAACTTTTGC
TTTGCCACGGAACGGTCTGCGTTGTCGGGAAGATGCGTGATCTGATCCTTCAACTCAGCAAAAGTTCGAT
TTATTCAACAAAGCCACGTTGTGTCTCAAAATCTCTGATGTTACATTGCACAAGATAAAAATATATCATC
ATGAACAATAAAACTGTCTGCTTACATAAACAGTAATACAAGGGGTGTTTACTAGAGGAGATTCTCATGT
TTGACAGCTTATCATCGATAAGCTTTAATGCGGTAGTTTATCACAGTTAAATTGCTAACGCAGTCAGGCA
CCGTGTATGAAATCTAACAATGCGCTCATCGTCATTCTCGGCACCGTCACCCTGGACGCTGTAGGCATAG
GCTTGGTTATGCCGGTACTGCCGGGCCTCTTGCGGGATATCGTCCATTCCGACAGTATTGCCAGTCACTA
TGGCGTGCTGCTTGCGCTCTATGCGTTGATGCAATTTCTTTGCGCACCCGTTCTCGGAGCCCTGTCCGAC
CGCTTTGGCCGCCGTCCAGTCCTGCTCGCTTCGCTCCTTGGAGCCACTATCGACTACGCGATCATGGCGA
CCACACCCGTCCTGTGGATTCTCTACGCCGGACGCATCGTGGCGGGCATCACGGGTGCCACAGGTGCGGT
TGCTGGTGCCTATATCGCCGACATCACCGATGGGGAAGATCGGGCTCGCCACTTCGGGCTCATGAGCGCT
TGTTTCGGCGTGGGTATGGTGGCAGGCCCCGTGGCCGGGGGACTGTTGGGTGCCATCTCCTTGCATGCAC
CATTCCTTGCGGCGGCGGTGCTCAACGGCCTCAACCTCCTCCTGGGCTGCTTCCTTATGCAGGAATCGCA
TAAGGGAGAGCGCCGTCCGATGCCCTTGCGTGCCTTCAATCCAGTCAGCTCCTTCCGGTGGGCGCGGGGC
ATGACTATCGTCGCCGCACTTATGACTGTTTTCTTTATCATGCAACTCGTAGGACAGGTTCCGGCAGCGC
TCTGGGTCATTTTCGGCGAGGACCGCTTTCGCTGGAGCGCGACGATGATCGGCCTGTCGCTTGCGGTATT
CGGAATCTTGCACGCCCTCGCTCAAGCCTTCGTCACGGGCCCCGCCACCAAACGTTTCGGCGAGAAGCAG
GCCATTATCGCGGGCATGGCGGCCGACGCGCTGGGCTACGTCTTGCTGGCGTTCGCGACGCGCGGCTGGA
TGGCCTTCCCCATTATGATTCTTCTCGCTTCCGGCGGCATCGGTATGCCCGCGTTGCAGGCCATGCTGTC
CCGCCAAGTAGATGACGACCATCAGGGACAGCTTCAAGGGTCGCTCGCGGCTCTTACCAGCCTCACTTCG
ATCATTGGACCGCTGATCGTCACGGCGATTTATGCCGCCTCGGCGAGCACATGGAACGGGTTGGCATGGA
TTGTAGGTGCCGCCCTTTACCTTGTCTGCCTCCCCGCGTTGCGTCGCGGTGCATGGAGCCGGGCCACCTC
GACCTAATAATACTAGCTCCGGCAAAAAAACGGGCAAGGTGTCACCACCCTGCCCTTTTTCTTTAAAACC
GAAAAGATTACTTCGCGTT
